Addgene plasmid #92266: pMCh-623
Purpose: Plasmid for expression of NHA-tagged Drosophila melanogaster GW182 6W6A with six mutated W-motifs in its N-terminal domain in D. melanogaster cells
Depositing lab: Marina Chekulaeva & Witold Filipowicz. Depositing organization: Friedrich Miescher Institute for Biomedical Research. Publication: miRNA repression involves GW182-mediated recruitment of CCR4-NOT through conserved W-containing motifs. Chekulaeva M, Mathys H, Zipprich JT, Attig J, Colic M, Parker R, Filipowicz W. Nat Struct Mol Biol. 2011 Oct 7;18(11):1218-26. doi: 10.1038/nsmb.2166. PubMed 21984184.
Backbone
  Vector backbone: pAC5.1-NHA
  Backbone size w/o insert (bp): 5445
  Total vector size (bp): 9619
  Vector type: Insect Expression
Growth in bacteria
  Bacterial resistance: Ampicillin, 100 μg/mL
  Growth temperature: 37°C
  Growth strain: DH5alpha
  Copy number: High Copy
Gene/Insert
  Gene/Insert name: dGW182 6W6A (alt name: Gawky)
  Species: D. melanogaster (fly)
  Insert size (bp): 4164
  Mutation: The following point mutations were introduced W239A; W293A; W316A; W338A; W438A; W484A.
  GenBank ID: NM_166783.2
  Entrez Gene: gw (a.k.a. Dmel_CG31992, CG11484, CG31992, CG9905, Dmel\CG31992, GQ182, GW, GW182, Gw, Gw182, anon-EST:Posey205, dGW182, gw182)
  Promoter: Ac5
  Tag / fusion protein: NHA (N terminal on backbone)
  Cloning method: Restriction Enzyme; 5′ cloning site SbfI (not destroyed); 3′ cloning site NotI (not destroyed)
  Sequencing primers: 5′ ACA CAA AGC CGC TCC ATC AG; 3′ CCT TAG AAG GCA CAG TCG AGG
Terms and licenses: Academic/Nonprofit Terms; Industry Terms: Not Available to Industry
Depositor comments: Note: Addgene's quality control sequencing finds two additional amino acid residue substitutions (V704A and N799S). The effects of these additional residue changes on protein function are not known.
How to cite: pMCh-623 was a gift from Marina Chekulaeva & Witold Filipowicz (Addgene plasmid # 92266 ; http://n2t.net/addgene:92266 ; RRID:Addgene_92266)
