[The description below was written by a language model from this plasmid's Addgene catalogue record and pLannotate feature annotations shown in this document.]
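Description:
pMCh-623 is an insect-cell expression plasmid built on the pAC5.1-NHA backbone, about 9.6 kb in total, for producing a mutant form of Drosophila melanogaster GW182 (Gawky, gene gw) in D. melanogaster cells. It is propagated in E. coli through a high-copy ColE1/pUC-type origin and selected with ampicillin via the bla gene and its own promoter. The annotation also picks up a fragment of a tetracycline resistance gene and a piece of SV40 large T antigen sequence; these look like non-functional backbone remnants. No selection marker for insect cells is annotated.

Expression is driven by the constitutive Drosophila actin 5C (Ac5) promoter and terminated at an SV40 polyadenylation signal. The backbone-encoded N-terminal "NHA" tag consists of a short fragment of the bacteriophage lambda N protein followed by an HA epitope. The lambda N peptide is commonly used to tether a fusion protein to reporter mRNAs carrying boxB hairpins, while HA allows detection or immunoprecipitation. The roughly 4.2 kb GW182 coding sequence was inserted between SbfI and NotI sites and carries six tryptophan-to-alanine substitutions (W239A, W293A, W316A, W338A, W438A, W484A) that disrupt W-containing motifs in the N-terminal domain. A V5 tag sequence lies downstream of the insert, but the record does not indicate whether it is translated as part of the protein.

According to the associated study, these W-motifs were examined for their role in GW182-mediated recruitment of the CCR4-NOT complex during miRNA repression, so the construct serves as a motif-deficient comparison to wild-type GW182. Repository sequencing found two further substitutions, V704A and N799S, of unknown functional effect. That sequence record is also about 20 nt shorter than the depositor's, although the two share the same feature layout.
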