Features (pLannotate 1.2.2; 11 found; start..end, strand, type, name):
     56..2568    +  promoter       Ac5 promoter: Drosophila melanogaster actin 5C promoter
   2589..2654    +  CDS            N (fragment): REGN_LAMBD - Experimental evidence at protein level: Swiss-Prot protein existence level 1. Plays a role as a transcriptional antitermination factor that allows the virus to initiate its lytic phase. Activates expression of the delayed viral early genes by modifying host RNA polymerase (RNAP) into a form that is resistant to termination signals. This antitermination function requires the host NusA protein which serves to stabilize the interaction between antitermination protein N and host RNA polymerase. From Escherichia phage lambda (Bacteriophage lambda).
   2682..2708    +  CDS            3xHA (fragment): three tandem HA epitope tags
   2718..6869    +  CDS            gw: GAWKY_DROME - Also known as GW182 From Drosophila melanogaster (Fruit fly).
   6904..6945    +  CDS            V5 tag: epitope tag from simian virus 5
   7045..7179    -  polyA_signal   SV40 poly(A) signal: SV40 polyadenylation signal
   7202..7286    -  CDS            large T antigen (fragment): large T antigen from SV40 (simian virus 40)
   7287..7757    +  CDS            TcR (fragment): tetracycline efflux protein; tet; confers resistance to tetracycline
   7801..8389    -  rep_origin     ori: high-copy-number ColE1/pMB1/pBR322/pUC origin of replication
   8560..9420    -  CDS            AmpR: β-lactamase; bla; confers resistance to ampicillin, carbenicillin, and related antibiotics
   9421..9525    -  promoter       AmpR promoter: bla
>Addgene plasmid #92266 | pMCh-623 | depositor full sequence | sequence record 180796 | pAC5.1-NHA-dGW182 6W6A
CTTCAAGGAATTAATTCTATATTCTAAAAACACAAATGATACTTCTAAAAAAAATCATGAATGGCATCAA
CTCTGAATCAAATCTTTGCAGATGCACCTACTTCTCATTTCCACTGTCACATCATTTTTCCAGATCTCGC
TGCCTGTTATGTGGCCCACAAACCAAGACACGTTTTATGGCCATTAAAGCTGGCTGATCGTCGCCAAACA
CCAAATACATATCAATATGTACATTCGAGAAAGAAGCGATCAAAGAAGCGTCTTCGGGCGAGTAGGAGAA
TGCGGAGGAGAAGGAGAACGAGCTGATCTAGTATCTCTCCACAATCCAATGCCAACTGACCAACTGGCCA
TATTCGGAGCAATTTGAAGCCAATTTCCATCGCCTGGCGATCGCTCCATTCTTGGCTATATGTTTTTCAC
CGTTCCCGGGGCCATTTTCAAAGACTCGTCGGTAAGATAAGATTGTGTCACTCGCTGTCTCTCTTCATTT
GTCGAAGAATGCTGAGGAATTTCGCGATGACGTCGGCGAGTATTTTGAAGAATGAGAATAATTTGTATTT
ATACGAAAATCAGTTAGTGGAATTTTCTACAAAAACATGTTATCTATAGATAATTTTGTTGCAAAATATG
TTGACTATGACAAAGATTGTATGTATATACCTTTAATGTATTCTCATTTTCTTATGTATTTATAATGGCA
ATGATGATACTGATGATATTTTAAGATGATGCCAGACCACAGGCTGATTTCTGCGTCTTTTGCCGAACGC
AGTGCATGTGCGGTTGTTGTTTTTTGGAATAGTTTCAATTTTCGGACTGTCCGCTTTGATTTCAGTTTCT
TGGCTTATTCAAAAAGCAAAGTAAAGCCAAAAAAGCGAGATGGCAATACCAAATGCGGCAAAACGGTAGT
GGAAGGAAAGGGGTGCGGGGCAGCGGAAGGAAGGGTGGGGCGGGGCGTGGCGGGGTCTGTGGCTGGGCGC
GACGTCACCGACGTTGGAGCCACTCCTTTGACCATGTGTGCGTGTGTGTATTATTCGTGTCTCGCCACTC
GCCGGTTGTTTTTTTCTTTTTATCTCGCTCTCTCTAGCGCCATCTCGTACGCATGCTCAACGCACCGCAT
GTTGCCGTGTCCTTTATGCGTCATTTTGGCTCGAAATAGGCAATTATTTAAACAAAGATTAGTCAACGAA
AACGCTAAAATAAATAAGTCTACAATATGGTTACTTATTGCCATGTGTGTGCAGCCAACGATAGCAACAA
AAGCAACAACACAGTGGCTTTCCCTCTTTCACTTTTTGTTTGCAAGCGCGTGCGAGCAAGACGGCACGAC
CGGCAAACGCAATTACGCTGACAAAGAGCAGACGAAGTTTTGGCCGAAAAACATCAAGGCGCCTGATACG
AATGCATTTGCAATAACAATTGCGATATTTAATATTGTTTATGAAGCTGTTTGACTTCAAAACACACAAA
AAAAAAAATAAAACAAATTATTTGAAAGAGAATTAGGAATCGGACAGCTTATCGTTACGGGCTAACAGCA
CACCGAGACGAAATAGCTTACCTGACGTCACAGCCTCTGGAAGAACTGCCGCCAAGCAGAGAGAGAGAGA
AAAAGAGGGAGAGCAGCTTAGACCGCATGTGCTTGTGTGTGAGGCGTCTCTCTCTTCGTCTCCTGTTTGC
GCAAACGCATAGACTGCACTGAGAAAATCGATTACCTATTTTTTATGAATGAATATTTGCACTATTACTA
TTCAAAACTATTAAGATAGCAATCACATTCAATAGCCAAATACTATACCACCTGAGCGATGCAACGAAAT
GATCAATTTGAGCAAAAATGCTGCATATTTAGGACGGCATCATTATAGAAATGCTTCTTGCTGTGTACTT
TTCTCTCGTCTGGCAGCTGTTTCGCCGTTATTGTTAAAACCGGCTTAAGTTAGGTGTGTTTTCTACGACT
AGTGATGCCCCTACTAGAAGATGTGTGTTGCACAAATGTCCCTGAATAACCAATTTGAAGTGCAGATAGC
AGTAAACGTAAGCTAATATGAATATTATTTAACTGTAATGTTTTAATATCGCTGGACATTACTAATAAAC
CCACTATAAACACATGTACATATGTATGTTTTGGCATACAATGAGTAGTTGGGGAAAAAATGTGTAAAAG
CACCGTGACCATCACAGCATAAAGATAACCAGCTGAAGTATCGAATATGAGTAACCCCCAAATTGAATCA
CATGCCGCAACTGATAGGACCCATGGAAGTACACTCTTCATGGCGATATACAAGACACACACAAGCACGA
ACACCCAGTTGCGGAGGAAATTCTCCGTAAATGAAAACCCAATCGGCGAACAATTCATACCCATATATGG
TAAAAGTTTTGAACGCGACTTGAGAGCGGAGAGCATTGCGGCTGATAAGGTTTTAGCGCTAAGCGGGCTT
TATAAAACGGGCTGCGGGACCAGTTTTCATATCACTACCGTTTGAGTTCTTGTGCTGTGTGGATACTCCT
CCCGACACAAAGCCGCTCCATCAGCCAGCAGTCGTCTAATCCAGAGACCCCGGATCGGGGTACCCAACAT
GGACGCACAAACACGACGACGTGAGCGTCGCGCTGAGAAACAAGCTCAATGGAAAGCTGCAAACGGTGGA
TCTCCTCCAAGCTTGATGGCTTACCCATACGATGTTCCAGATTACGCTCCTGCAGGCATGCGTGAAGCCC
TTTTTTCCCAAGATGGCTGGGGCTGTCAGCATGTTAACCAGGATACTAATTGGGAAGTTCCCAGTTCGCC
AGAACCAGCCAATAAGGATGCACCCGGTCCACCAATGTGGAAGCCAAGCATTAACAATGGTACTGATCTT
TGGGAGTCCAATTTGAGAAACGGAGGTCAGCCGGCCGCACAGCAAGTTCCAAAGCCGTCGTGGGGTCATA
CACCATCCTCTAACTTAGGTGGAACATGGGGTGAGGACGACGATGGCGCCGATAGTAGTAGTGTGTGGAC
TGGAGGAGCTGTTAGCAACGCGGGATCCGGAGCTGCAGTGGGAGTAAACCAAGCCGGAGTTAATGTCGGT
CCAGGCGGTGTTGTTTCGTCTGGCGGACCTCAGTGGGGACAAGGTGTCGTTGGCGTCGGACTTGGATCAA
CTGGAGGTAACGGGTCAAGCAATATAACTGGATCGTCTGGAGTCGCAACAGGTAGTAGCGGAAACTCCAG
CAACGCTGGTAACGGTTGGGGAGACCCTCGTGAAATACGCCCTTTGGGAGTTGGTGGCTCCATGGATATT
CGAAATGTTGAACATCGCGGCGGTAACGGTTCTGGAGCAACTTCGAGCGATCCACGAGACATTCGCATGA
TCGATCCGCGTGACCCTATTCGAGGAGATCCCCGTGGAATATCTGGTCGTCTTAATGGGACCTCTGAAAT
GGCGGGTCATCATCCACAAATGTCCCATAACCAGTTGCAAGGTATCAACAAAATGGTTGGTCAAAGTGTA
GCAACTGCCAGCACCAGTGTCGGAACATCTGGCTCGGGCATCGGTCCTGGAGGTCCCGGTCCTAGTACAG
TATCAGGCAATATCCCAACACAGGCGGGGCCTGCTCAACCGGTAAGCGTTGGTGTAAGTGGTCCCAAAGA
CATGTCAAAACAGATAAGTGGAGCGGAGGAACCATCACCACCGCCTCAGCGTCGCAGTATTCCTAACTAC
GATGATGGTACATCGTTGGCGGGTCAGCAAACTCGTGTTCCCGCTGCAAGCGGTCACTGGAAAGACATGA
CTGATTCGATAGGTCGTAGTAGTCATCTCATGCGTGGCCAAAGCCAAACGGGAGGTATAGGAATAGCCGG
CGTTGGAAATAGCAATGTTCCAGTGGGAGCCAATCCAAGTAATCCTATAAGCAGTGTAGTTGGACCTCAA
GCCCGGATTCCATCTGTGGGCGGCGTACAACACAAACCAGACGGCGGCGCTATGTGGGTGCATTCCGGCA
ATGTAGGTGGCAGAAATAATGTTGCTGCTGTTACTACTGCGGGAGATGACACTCATAGCGTTAATGTCGG
CGCTCCCAGCAGTGGCAGTGTATCCAGCAACAATTGGGTTGATGACAAGTCCAACTCAACCTTGGCACAA
AACTCTTGGAGCGACCCGGCCCCTGTTGGAGTTAGTGCGGGCAATAAGCAAAGCAAACCGCCAAGCAATA
GTGCTTCATCAGGTTGGAGCACTGCTGCGGGCGTGGTGGATGGGGTTGATCTAGGATCTGAGTGGAACAC
GCACGGGGGGATTATTGGAAAATCTCAGCAACAACAAAAACTAGCGGGACTTAACGTGGGAATGGTGAAC
GTAATTAACGCGGAGATCATTAAGCAAAGCAAGCAATACAGGATCCTTGTCGAGAACGGCTTTAAAAAGG
AAGATGTAGAGCGGGCATTAGTGATTGCTAATATGAACATCGAAGAGGCAGCCGATATGCTCCGTGCCAA
CTCATCCCTATCAATGGATGGTTGGCGTCGACATGATGAGTCCCTTGGATCTTATGCCGACCACAATAGT
TCAACAAGCAGCGGTGGATTTGCTGGTCGTTACCCGGTCAACAGTGGACAACCTTCAATGTCCTTTCCTC
ATAATAACCTTATGAATAACATGGGAGGTACCGCTGTTACTGGAGGTAACAACAATACAAACATGACAGC
TTTACAGGTGCAAAAGTATTTAAATCAAGGGCAACATGGTGTCGCTGTTGGACCGCAAGCCGTTGGTAAT
TCTTCAGCAGTATCTGTCGGATTTGGTCAGAACACGTCTAACGCAGCAGTGGCAGGAGCAGCCTCTGTAA
ATATAGCAGCAAATACAAACAACCAACCGTCTGGTCAGCAAATTCGCATGCTAGGCCAGCAAATTCAGTT
GGCCATTCATAGTGGTTTCATATCTAGTCAGATATTGACTCAACCGCTAACTCAAACAACCCTTAACCTT
TTAAACCAACTTCTTAGCAATATTAAGCATCTCCAGGCTGCGCAGCAATCCCTTACCCGCGGGGGAAATG
TCAATCCAATGGCAGTGAATGTGGCTATATCTAAATACAAGCAGCAAATCCAGAATTTACAGAACCAGAT
AAATGCACAACAGGCTGTGTATGTAAAACAGCAAAATATGCAACCAACTTCACAACAACAACAGCCCCAA
CAACAGCAACTTCCTTCTGTTCATCTAAGTAACTCAGGCAACGACTATTTAAGAGGTCACGATGCAATAA
ATAATTTGCAAAGCAACTTTTCTGAGCTCAATATTAATAAGCCAAGTGGATATCAAGGAGCGTCCAATCA
ACAATCCCGATTAAATCAGTGGAAGCTTCCAGTATTAGATAAGGAGATCAACTCTGACAGTACGGAATTT
TCTCGTGCCCCAGGTGCAACGAAACAAAATTTGACGGCCAACACAAGCAACATAAACTCTTTGGGTCTTC
AAAACGATAGTACATGGTCAACTGGACGCAGTATTGGTGACGGTTGGCCTGATCCCTCATCTGATAACGA
GAATAAAGACTGGTCTGTTGCTCAGCCAACTTCAGCAGCAACTGCTTACACTGATCTGGTCCAAGAGTTT
GAGCCAGGCAAGCCATGGAAGGGTTCACAGATCAAAAGCATAGAAGATGATCCCAGCATTACACCAGGAA
GCGTTGCTAGATCTCCATTGTCTATTAATTCGACGCCAAAAGATGCTGACATATTTGCCAATACCGGTAA
AAATTCACCGACTGATTTACCGCCACTAAGTTTATCGTCGTCTACATGGAGTTTTAATCCAAACCAAAAT
TATCCGAGTCACAGTTGGTCTGACAATAGTCAACAATGTACCGCCACTTCGGAGCTTTGGACAAGCCCGC
TAAATAAATCATCGTCTCGAGGTCCCCCGCCAGGATTGACTGCCAATTCAAATAAATCTGCAAATAGTAA
TGCGTCAACGCCAACAACTATTACCGGAGGTGCGAATGGATGGTTACAGCCTCGAAGTGGCGGTGTTCAA
ACCACAAACACTAATTGGACAGGTGGTAACACCACTTGGGGCTCCAGTTGGTTGCTTTTGAAAAATCTAA
CAGCACAGATTGATGGTCCTACTTTGCGTACACTGTGTATGCAGCATGGGCCCCTTGTCAGCTTTCACCC
GTATTTGAACCAAGGAATTGCCTTATGTAAATATACTACTCGTGAGGAGGCGAACAAGGCGCAAATGGCG
TTAAACAACTGTGTCCTCGCCAACACCACAATATTTGCTGAATCTCCCAGCGAGAACGAGGTGCAAAGCA
TTATGCAGCACTTACCACAAACTCCTTCCTCTACAAGCTCTAGTGGAACTAGTGGTGGCAACGTCGGAGG
CGTCGGCACTTCAGCCAATAATGCAAACAGTGGTTCTGCAGCTTGTCTGTCCGGAAACAATAGCGGCAAC
GGAAACGGCAGCGCGAGCGGCGCCGGCAGCGGCAACAATGGCAACAGTAGCTGCAACAACAGTGCCGCCG
GGGGGGGCAGCAGCAGCAACAACACGATTACCACTGTAGCAAATTCGAATCTTGTTGGTTCTAGTGGCTC
TGTCTCAAATTCCTCTGGCGTTACTGCTAACTCTAGTACTGTTTCTGTAGTTAGTTGTACAGCGAGTGGG
AATTCCATAAATGGGGCAGGTACTGCAAACAGTTCTGGTTCAAAGAGTAGTGCAAACAATTTAGCTAGCG
GCCAGTCTAGCGCTTCTAACTTAACTAATAGCACCAATTCAACATGGCGACAAACTAGCCAAAACCAAGC
TCTTCAAAGTCAAAGCAGGCCATCAGGCAGAGAAGCTGACTTTGATTATATATCTCTCGTTTATTCCATT
GTTGATGATTAAGCGGCCGCTCGAGTCTAGAGGGCCCTTCGAAGGTAAGCCTATCCCTAACCCTCTCCTC
GGTCTCGATTCTACGCGTACCGGTCATCATCACCATCACCATTGAGTTTAAACCCGCTGATCAGCCTCGA
CTGTGCCTTCTAAGGCCTGAGCTCGCTGATCAGCCTCGATCGAGGATCCAGACATGATAAGATACATTGA
TGAGTTTGGACAAACCACAACTAGAATGCAGTGAAAAAAATGCTTTATTTGTGAAATTTGTGATGCTATT
GCTTTATTTGTAACCATTATAAGCTGCAATAAACAAGTTAACAACAACAATTGCATTCATTTTATGTTTC
AGGTTCAGGGGGAGGTGTGGGAGGTTTTTTAAAGCAAGTAAAACCTCTACAAATGTGGTATGGCTGATTA
TGATCAGTCGACCGATGCCCTTGAGAGCCTTCAACCCAGTCAGCTCCTTCCGGTGGGCGCGGGGCATGAC
TATCGTCGCCGCACTTATGACTGTCTTCTTTATCATGCAACTCGTAGGACAGGTGCCGGCAGCGCTCTGG
GTCATTTTCGGCGAGGACCGCTTTCGCTGGAGCGCGACGATGATCGGCCTGTCGCTTGCGGTATTCGGAA
TCTTGCACGCCCTCGCTCAAGCCTTCGTCACTGGTCCCGCCACCAAACGTTTCGGCGAGAAGCAGGCCAT
TATCGCCGGCATGGCGGCCGACGCGCTGGGCTACGTCTTGCTGGCGTTCGCGACGCGAGGCTGGATGGCC
TTCCCCATTATGATTCTTCTCGCTTCCGGCGGCATCGGGATGCCCGCGTTGCAGGCCATGCTGTCCAGGC
AGGTAGATGACGACCATCAGGGACAGCTTCAAGGATCGCTCGCGGCTCTTACCAGCCAGCAAAAGGCCAG
GAACCGTAAAAAGGCCGCGTTGCTGGCGTTTTTCCATAGGCTCCGCCCCCCTGACGAGCATCACAAAAAT
CGACGCTCAAGTCAGAGGTGGCGAAACCCGACAGGACTATAAAGATACCAGGCGTTTCCCCCTGGAAGCT
CCCTCGTGCGCTCTCCTGTTCCGACCCTGCCGCTTACCGGATACCTGTCCGCCTTTCTCCCTTCGGGAAG
CGTGGCGCTTTCTCAATGCTCACGCTGTAGGTATCTCAGTTCGGTGTAGGTCGTTCGCTCCAAGCTGGGC
TGTGTGCACGAACCCCCCGTTCAGCCCGACCGCTGCGCCTTATCCGGTAACTATCGTCTTGAGTCCAACC
CGGTAAGACACGACTTATCGCCACTGGCAGCAGCCACTGGTAACAGGATTAGCAGAGCGAGGTATGTAGG
CGGTGCTACAGAGTTCTTGAAGTGGTGGCCTAACTACGGCTACACTAGAAGGACAGTATTTGGTATCTGC
GCTCTGCTGAAGCCAGTTACCTTCGGAAAAAGAGTTGGTAGCTCTTGATCCGGCAAACAAACCACCGCTG
GTAGCGGTGGTTTTTTTGTTTGCAAGCAGCAGATTACGCGCAGAAAAAAAGGATCTCAAGAAGATCCTTT
GATCTTTTCTACGGGGTCTGACGCTCAGTGGAACGAAAACTCACGTTAAGGGATTTTGGTCATGAGATTA
TCAAAAAGGATCTTCACCTAGATCCTTTTAAATTAAAAATGAAGTTTTAAATCAATCTAAAGTATATATG
AGTAAACTTGGTCTGACAGTTACCAATGCTTAATCAGTGAGGCACCTATCTCAGCGATCTGTCTATTTCG
TTCATCCATAGTTGCCTGACTCCCCGTCGTGTAGATAACTACGATACGGGAGGGCTTACCATCTGGCCCC
AGTGCTGCAATGATACCGCGAGACCCACGCTCACCGGCTCCAGATTTATCAGCAATAAACCAGCCAGCCG
GAAGGGCCGAGCGCAGAAGTGGTCCTGCAACTTTATCCGCCTCCATCCAGTCTATTAATTGTTGCCGGGA
AGCTAGAGTAAGTAGTTCGCCAGTTAATAGTTTGCGCAACGTTGTTGCCATTGCTGCAGGCATCGTGGTG
TCACGCTCGTCGTTTGGTATGGCTTCATTCAGCTCCGGTTCCCAACGATCAAGGCGAGTTACATGATCCC
CCATGTTGTGCAAAAAAGCGGTTAGCTCCTTCGGTCCTCCGATCGTTGTCAGAAGTAAGTTGGCCGCAGT
GTTATCACTCATGGTTATGGCAGCACTGCATAATTCTCTTACTGTCATGCCATCCGTAAGATGCTTTTCT
GTGACTGGTGAGTACTCAACCAAGTCATTCTGAGAATAGTGTATGCGGCGACCGAGTTGCTCTTGCCCGG
CGTCAACACGGGATAATACCGCGCCACATAGCAGAACTTTAAAAGTGCTCATCATTGGAAAACGTTCTTC
GGGGCGAAAACTCTCAAGGATCTTACCGCTGTTGAGATCCAGTTCGATGTAACCCACTCGTGCACCCAAC
TGATCTTCAGCATCTTTTACTTTCACCAGCGTTTCTGGGTGAGCAAAAACAGGAAGGCAAAATGCCGCAA
AAAAGGGAATAAGGGCGACACGGAAATGTTGAATACTCATACTCTTCCTTTTTCAATATTATTGAAGCAT
TTATCAGGGTTATTGTCTCATGAGCGGATACATATTTGAATGTATTTAGAAAAATAAACAAATAGGGGTT
CCGCGCACATTTCCCCGAAAAGTGCCACCTGACGTCTAAGAAACCATTATTATCATGACATTAACCTATA
AAAATAGGCGTATCACGAGGCCCTTTCGT
