Features (pLannotate 1.2.2; 11 found; start..end, strand, type, name):
   1857..1922    +  CDS            N (fragment): REGN_LAMBD - Experimental evidence at protein level: Swiss-Prot protein existence level 1. Plays a role as a transcriptional antitermination factor that allows the virus to initiate its lytic phase. Activates expression of the delayed viral early genes by modifying host RNA polymerase (RNAP) into a form that is resistant to termination signals. This antitermination function requires the host NusA protein which serves to stabilize the interaction between antitermination protein N and host RNA polymerase. From Escherichia phage lambda (Bacteriophage lambda).
   1950..1976    +  CDS            3xHA (fragment): three tandem HA epitope tags
   1986..6137    +  CDS            gw: GAWKY_DROME - Also known as GW182 From Drosophila melanogaster (Fruit fly).
   6176..6217    +  CDS            V5 tag: epitope tag from simian virus 5
   6317..6451    -  polyA_signal   SV40 poly(A) signal: SV40 polyadenylation signal
   6474..6558    -  CDS            large T antigen (fragment): large T antigen from SV40 (simian virus 40)
   6559..7006    +  CDS            TcR (fragment): tetracycline efflux protein; tet; confers resistance to tetracycline
   7052..7640    -  rep_origin     ori: high-copy-number ColE1/pMB1/pBR322/pUC origin of replication
   7811..8671    -  CDS            AmpR: β-lactamase; bla; confers resistance to ampicillin, carbenicillin, and related antibiotics
   8672..8776    -  promoter       AmpR promoter: bla
   8926..1836    +  promoter       Ac5 promoter (across the origin): Drosophila melanogaster actin 5C promoter
>Addgene plasmid #92266 | pMCh-623 | addgene full sequence | sequence record 194528 | Addgene NGS Result
GATGATGCCAGACCAAAAGGCTTGAATTTCTGCGTCTTTTGCCGAACGCAGTGCATGTGCAATTGTTGTT
TTTTGGAATATTCAATTTTCGGACTGTCCGCTTTGATTTCAGTTTCTTGGCTTATTCAAAAAGCAAAGTA
AAGCCAAAAAAGCGAGATGGCAATACCAAATGCGGCAAAACGGTAGTGGAAGGAAAGGGGTGCGGGGCAG
CGGAAGGAAGGGTGGGGCGGGGCGTGGCGGGGTCTGTGGCTGGGCGCGACGTCACCGACGTTGGAGCCAC
TCCTTTGACCATGTGTGCGTGTGTGTATTATTCGTGTCTCGCCACTCGCCGGTTGTTTTTTTCTTTTTAT
GCTGCGCTCTCTCTAGCGCCATCTCGCTTACGCATGCTCAACGCACCGCATGTTGCCGTTTCCTTTTATG
CGTCATTTTGGCTCGAAATAGGCAATTATTTAAACAAAGATTAGTCAACGAAAACGCTAAAATAAATAAG
TCTACAATATGGTTACTTATTGCCATGTGTGTGCAGCCAACGATAGCAACAAAAGCAACAACACAGGTGG
CTTTCCCTCTTTCACTTTTTGTTTGCAAGCCGCGTGCGAGCAAGACGGCACGACCGGCAAACGCAATTAC
GCTGACAAAGAGCAGACGAAGTTTTGGCGAAAAACATCAAGGCGCCTGATACGAATGCATTTGCAATAAC
AATTGCGATATTTAATATTGTTTATGAAGCTGTTTGACTTCAAAACACACAAAAAAAAAAATAAAACAAA
TTATTTGAAAGAGAATTAGGAATCGGACGCTTATCGTTAGGGTAACAACAAGAAATGCTTACTGAGTCAC
AGCCTCTGGAAAACTGCCGCAAGCCAGAGAGAGAGAGAAAAAGAGGGAGAGCAGCTTAGACCGCATGTGC
TTGTGTGTGAGGCGTCTCTCTCTTCGTCTCTGTTGCGCAAACGCATAGACTGCACTGAAAAAATCGATTA
CCTATTTTTTATGAATGAATATTTGCACTATTACTATTCAAAACTATTAAGATAGCAATCACATTCAATA
GCCAAATACTATACCACCTGAGCGATGCAACGAAATGATCAATTTGAGCAAAAATGCTGCATATTTAGGA
CGGCATCATTATAGAAATGCTTCTTGCTGTGTACTTTTCTCTCGTCTGGCAGCTGTTTCGCCGTTATTGT
TAAAACCGGCTTAAGTTAGGTGTGTTTTCTACGACTAGTGAATGCCCTACTAGAAGATGTGTGTTGCACA
AAATGTCCCTGGAATAACCAATTTGAAGTGCAGATAGCAGTAAACGTAAGCTAATATGAATATTATTTAA
CTGTAATGTTTTAATATCGCTGGACATTACTAATAAACCCACTATAAACACATGTACATATGTATGTTTT
GGCATACAATGAGTAGTTGGGGAAAAAATGTGTAAAAGCACCGTGACCATCACAGCATAAAGATAACCAG
CTGAAGTATCGAATATGAGTAACCCCCAAATTGAATCACATGCCGCAACTGATAGGACCCATGGAAGTAC
ACTCTTCATGGCGATATACAAGACACACACAAGCACGAACACCCAGTTGCGGAGGAAATTCTCCGTAAAT
GAAAACCCAATCGGCGAACAATTCATACCCATATATGGTAAAAGTTTTGAACGCGACTTGAGAGCGGAGA
GCATTGCGGCTGATAAGGTTTTAGCGCTAAGCGGGCTTTATAAAACGGGCTGCGGGACCAGTTTTCATAT
CACTACCGTTTGAGTTCTTGTGCTGTGTGGATACTCCTCCCGACACAAAGCCGCTCCATCAGCCAGCAGT
CGTCTAATCCAGAGACCCCGGATCGGGGTACCCAACATGGACGCACAAACACGACGACGTGAGCGTCGCG
CTGAGAAACAAGCTCAATGGAAAGCTGCAAACGGTGGATCTCCTCCAAGCTTGATGGCTTACCCATACGA
TGTTCCAGATTACGCTCCTGCAGGCATGCGTGAAGCCCTTTTTTCCCAAGATGGCTGGGGCTGTCAGCAT
GTTAACCAGGATACTAATTGGGAAGTTCCCAGTTCGCCAGAACCAGCCAATAAGGATGCACCCGGTCCAC
CAATGTGGAAGCCAAGCATTAACAATGGTACTGATCTTTGGGAGTCCAATTTGAGAAACGGAGGTCAGCC
GGCCGCACAGCAAGTTCCAAAGCCGTCGTGGGGTCATACACCATCCTCTAACTTAGGTGGAACATGGGGT
GAGGACGACGATGGCGCCGATAGTAGTAGTGTGTGGACTGGAGGAGCTGTTAGCAACGCGGGATCCGGAG
CTGCAGTGGGAGTAAACCAAGCCGGAGTTAATGTCGGTCCAGGCGGTGTTGTTTCGTCTGGCGGACCTCA
GTGGGGACAAGGTGTCGTTGGCGTCGGACTTGGATCAACTGGAGGTAACGGGTCAAGCAATATAACTGGA
TCGTCTGGAGTCGCAACAGGTAGTAGCGGAAACTCCAGCAACGCTGGTAACGGTTGGGGAGACCCTCGTG
AAATACGCCCTTTGGGAGTTGGTGGCTCCATGGATATTCGAAATGTTGAACATCGCGGCGGTAACGGTTC
TGGAGCAACTTCGAGCGATCCACGAGACATTCGCATGATCGATCCGCGTGACCCTATTCGAGGAGATCCC
CGTGGAATATCTGGTCGTCTTAATGGGACCTCTGAAATGGCGGGTCATCATCCACAAATGTCCCATAACC
AGTTGCAAGGTATCAACAAAATGGTTGGTCAAAGTGTAGCAACTGCCAGCACCAGTGTCGGAACATCTGG
CTCGGGCATCGGTCCTGGAGGTCCCGGTCCTAGTACAGTATCAGGCAATATCCCAACACAGGCGGGGCCT
GCTCAACCGGTAAGCGTTGGTGTAAGTGGTCCCAAAGACATGTCAAAACAGATAAGTGGAGCGGAGGAAC
CATCACCACCGCCTCAGCGTCGCAGTATTCCTAACTACGATGATGGTACATCGTTGGCGGGTCAGCAAAC
TCGTGTTCCCGCTGCAAGCGGTCACTGGAAAGACATGACTGATTCGATAGGTCGTAGTAGTCATCTCATG
CGTGGCCAAAGCCAAACGGGAGGTATAGGAATAGCCGGCGTTGGAAATAGCAATGTTCCAGTGGGAGCCA
ATCCAAGTAATCCTATAAGCAGTGTAGTTGGACCTCAAGCCCGGATTCCATCTGTGGGCGGCGTACAACA
CAAACCAGACGGCGGCGCTATGTGGGTGCATTCCGGCAATGTAGGTGGCAGAAATAATGTTGCTGCTGTT
ACTACTGCGGGAGATGACACTCATAGCGTTAATGTCGGCGCTCCCAGCAGTGGCAGTGTATCCAGCAACA
ATTGGGTTGATGACAAGTCCAACTCAACCTTGGCACAAAACTCTTGGAGCGACCCGGCCCCTGTTGGAGT
TAGTGCGGGCAATAAGCAAAGCAAACCGCCAAGCAATAGTGCTTCATCAGGTTGGAGCACTGCTGCGGGC
GTGGTGGATGGGGTTGATCTAGGATCTGAGTGGAACACGCACGGGGGGATTATTGGAAAATCTCAGCAAC
AACAAAAACTAGCGGGACTTAACGTGGGAATGGTGAACGTAATTAACGCGGAGATCATTAAGCAAAGCAA
GCAATACAGGATCCTTGTCGAGAACGGCTTTAAAAAGGAAGATGTAGAGCGGGCATTAGTGATTGCTAAT
ATGAACATCGAAGAGGCAGCCGATATGCTCCGTGCCAACTCATCCCTATCAATGGATGGTTGGCGTCGAC
ATGATGAGTCCCTTGGATCTTATGCCGACCACAATAGTTCAACAAGCAGCGGTGGATTTGCTGGTCGTTA
CCCGGTCAACAGTGGACAACCTTCAATGTCCTTTCCTCATAATAACCTTATGAATAACATGGGAGGTACC
GCTGTTACTGGAGGTAACAACAATACAAACATGACAGCTTTACAGGTGCAAAAGTATTTAAATCAAGGGC
AACATGGTGTCGCTGTTGGACCGCAAGCCGTTGGTAATTCTTCAGCAGTATCTGTCGGATTTGGTCAGAA
CACGTCTAACGCAGCAGTGGCAGGAGCAGCCTCTGCAAATATAGCAGCAAATACAAACAACCAACCGTCT
GGTCAGCAAATTCGCATGCTAGGCCAGCAAATTCAGTTGGCCATTCATAGTGGTTTCATATCTAGTCAGA
TATTGACTCAACCGCTAACTCAAACAACCCTTAACCTTTTAAACCAACTTCTTAGCAATATTAAGCATCT
CCAGGCTGCACAGCAATCCCTTACCCGCGGGGGAAATGTCAATCCAATGGCAGTGAATGTGGCTATATCT
AAATACAAGCAGCAAATCCAGAATTTACAGAACCAGATAAGTGCACAACAGGCTGTGTATGTAAAACAGC
AAAATATGCAACCAACTTCACAACAACAACAGCCCCAACAACAGCAACTTCCTTCTGTTCATCTAAGTAA
CTCAGGCAACGACTATTTAAGAGGTCACGATGCAATAAATAATTTGCAAAGCAACTTTTCTGAGCTCAAT
ATTAATAAGCCAAGTGGATATCAAGGAGCGTCCAATCAACAATCCCGATTAAATCAGTGGAAGCTTCCAG
TATTAGATAAGGAGATCAACTCTGACAGTACGGAATTTTCTCGTGCCCCAGGTGCAACGAAACAAAATTT
GACGGCCAACACAAGCAACATAAACTCTTTGGGTCTTCAAAACGATAGTACATGGTCAACTGGACGCAGT
ATTGGTGACGGTTGGCCTGATCCCTCATCTGATAACGAGAATAAAGACTGGTCTGTTGCTCAGCCAACTT
CAGCAGCAACTGCTTACACTGATCTGGTCCAAGAGTTTGAGCCAGGCAAGCCATGGAAGGGTTCACAGAT
CAAAAGCATAGAAGATGATCCCAGCATTACACCAGGAAGCGTTGCTAGATCTCCATTGTCTATTAATTCG
ACGCCAAAAGATGCTGACATATTTGCCAATACCGGTAAAAATTCACCGACTGATTTACCGCCACTAAGTT
TATCGTCGTCTACATGGAGTTTTAATCCAAACCAAAATTATCCGAGTCACAGTTGGTCTGACAATAGTCA
ACAATGTACCGCCACTTCGGAGCTTTGGACAAGCCCGCTAAATAAATCATCGTCTCGAGGTCCCCCGCCA
GGATTGACTGCCAATTCAAATAAATCTGCAAATAGTAATGCGTCAACGCCAACAACTATTACCGGAGGTG
CGAATGGATGGTTACAGCCTCGAAGTGGCGGTGTTCAAACCACAAACACTAATTGGACAGGTGGTAACAC
CACTTGGGGCTCCAGTTGGTTGCTTTTGAAAAATCTAACAGCACAGATTGATGGTCCTACTTTGCGTACA
CTGTGTATGCAGCATGGGCCCCTTGTCAGCTTTCACCCGTATTTGAACCAAGGAATTGCCTTATGTAAAT
ATACTACTCGTGAGGAGGCGAACAAGGCGCAAATGGCGTTAAACAACTGTGTCCTCGCCAACACCACAAT
ATTTGCTGAATCTCCCAGCGAGAACGAGGTGCAAAGCATTATGCAGCACTTACCACAAACTCCTTCCTCT
ACAAGCTCTAGTGGAACTAGTGGTGGCAACGTCGGAGGCGTCGGCACTTCAGCCAATAATGCAAACAGTG
GTTCTGCAGCTTGTCTGTCCGGAAACAATAGCGGCAACGGAAACGGCAGCGCGAGCGGCGCCGGCAGCGG
CAACAATGGCAACAGTAGCTGCAACAACAGTGCCGCCGGGGGGGGCAGCAGCAGCAACAACACGATTACC
ACTGTAGCAAATTCGAATCTTGTTGGTTCTAGTGGCTCTGTCTCAAATTCCTCTGGCGTTACTGCTAACT
CTAGTACTGTTTCTGTAGTTAGTTGTACAGCGAGTGGGAATTCCATAAATGGGGCAGGTACTGCAAACAG
TTCTGGTTCAAAGAGTAGTGCAAACAATTTAGCTAGCGGCCAGTCTAGCGCTTCTAACTTAACTAATAGC
ACCAATTCAACATGGCGACAAACTAGCCAAAACCAAGCTCTTCAAAGTCAAAGCAGGCCATCAGGCAGAG
AAGCTGACTTTGATTATATATCTCTCGTTTATTCCATTGTTGATGATTAAGCGGCCGCTCGAGTCTAGAG
GGCCCGCGGTTCGAAGGTAAGCCTATCCCTAACCCTCTCCTCGGTCTCGATTCTACGCGTACCGGTCATC
ATCACCATCACCATTGAGTTTAAACCCGCTGATCAGCCTCGACTGTGCCTTCTAAGGCCTGAGCTCGCTG
ATCAGCCTCGATCGAGGATCCAGACATGATAAGATACATTGATGAGTTTGGACAAACCACAACTAGAATG
CAGTGAAAAAAATGCTTTATTTGTGAAATTTGTGATGCTATTGCTTTATTTGTAACCATTATAAGCTGCA
ATAAACAAGTTAACAACAACAATTGCATTCATTTTATGTTTCAGGTTCAGGGGGAGGTGTGGGAGGTTTT
TTAAAGCAAGTAAAACCTCTACAAATGTGGTATGGCTGATTATGATCAGTCGACCGATGCCCTTGAGAGC
CTTCAACCCAGTCAGCTCCTTCCGGTGGGCGCGGGGCATGACTATCGTCGCCGCACTTATGACTGTCTTC
TTTATCATGCAACTCGTAGGACAGGTGCCGGCAGCGCTCTGGGTCATTTTCGGCGAGGACCGCTTTCGCT
GGAGCGCGACGATGATCGGCCTGTCGCTTGCGGTATTCGGAATCTTGCACGCCCTCGCTCAAGCCTTCGT
CACTGGTCCCGCCACCAAACGTTTCGGCGAGAAGCAGGCCATTATCGCCGGCATGGCGGCCGACGCGCTG
GGCTACGTCTTGCTGGCGTTCGCGACGCGAGGCTGGATGGCCTTCCCCATTATGATTCTTCTCGCTTCCG
GCGGCATCGGGATGCCCGCGTTGCAGGCCATGCTGTCCAGGCAGGTAGATGACGACCATCAGGGACAGCT
TCAAGGCCAGCAAAAGGCCAGGAACCGTAAAAAGGCCGCGTTGCTGGCGTTTTTCCATAGGCTCCGCCCC
CCTGACGAGCATCACAAAAATCGACGCTCAAGTCAGAGGTGGCGAAACCCGACAGGACTATAAAGATACC
AGGCGTTTCCCCCTGGAAGCTCCCTCGTGCGCTCTCCTGTTCCGACCCTGCCGCTTACCGGATACCTGTC
CGCCTTTCTCCCTTCGGGAAGCGTGGCGCTTTCTCATAGCTCACGCTGTAGGTATCTCAGTTCGGTGTAG
GTCGTTCGCTCCAAGCTGGGCTGTGTGCACGAACCCCCCGTTCAGCCCGACCGCTGCGCCTTATCCGGTA
ACTATCGTCTTGAGTCCAACCCGGTAAGACACGACTTATCGCCACTGGCAGCAGCCACTGGTAACAGGAT
TAGCAGAGCGAGGTATGTAGGCGGTGCTACAGAGTTCTTGAAGTGGTGGCCTAACTACGGCTACACTAGA
AGGACAGTATTTGGTATCTGCGCTCTGCTGAAGCCAGTTACCTTCGGAAAAAGAGTTGGTAGCTCTTGAT
CCGGCAAACAAACCACCGCTGGTAGCGGTGGTTTTTTTGTTTGCAAGCAGCAGATTACGCGCAGAAAAAA
AGGATCTCAAGAAGATCCTTTGATCTTTTCTACGGGGTCTGACGCTCAGTGGAACGAAAACTCACGTTAA
GGGATTTTGGTCATGAGATTATCAAAAAGGATCTTCACCTAGATCCTTTTAAATTAAAAATGAAGTTTTA
AATCAATCTAAAGTATATATGAGTAAACTTGGTCTGACAGTTACCAATGCTTAATCAGTGAGGCACCTAT
CTCAGCGATCTGTCTATTTCGTTCATCCATAGTTGCCTGACTCCCCGTCGTGTAGATAACTACGATACGG
GAGGGCTTACCATCTGGCCCCAGTGCTGCAATGATACCGCGAGACCCACGCTCACCGGCTCCAGATTTAT
CAGCAATAAACCAGCCAGCCGGAAGGGCCGAGCGCAGAAGTGGTCCTGCAACTTTATCCGCCTCCATCCA
GTCTATTAATTGTTGCCGGGAAGCTAGAGTAAGTAGTTCGCCAGTTAATAGTTTGCGCAACGTTGTTGCC
ATTGCTGCAGGCATCGTGGTGTCACGCTCGTCGTTTGGTATGGCTTCATTCAGCTCCGGTTCCCAACGAT
CAAGGCGAGTTACATGATCCCCCATGTTGTGCAAAAAAGCGGTTAGCTCCTTCGGTCCTCCGATCGTTGT
CAGAAGTAAGTTGGCCGCAGTGTTATCACTCATGGTTATGGCAGCACTGCATAATTCTCTTACTGTCATG
CCATCCGTAAGATGCTTTTCTGTGACTGGTGAGTACTCAACCAAGTCATTCTGAGAATAGTGTATGCGGC
GACCGAGTTGCTCTTGCCCGGCGTCAACACGGGATAATACCGCGCCACATAGCAGAACTTTAAAAGTGCT
CATCATTGGAAAACGTTCTTCGGGGCGAAAACTCTCAAGGATCTTACCGCTGTTGAGATCCAGTTCGATG
TAACCCACTCGTGCACCCAACTGATCTTCAGCATCTTTTACTTTCACCAGCGTTTCTGGGTGAGCAAAAA
CAGGAAGGCAAAATGCCGCAAAAAAGGGAATAAGGGCGACACGGAAATGTTGAATACTCATACTCTTCCT
TTTTCAATATTATTGAAGCATTTATCAGGGTTATTGTCTCATGAGCGGATACATATTTGAATGTATTTAG
AAAAATAAACAAATAGGGGTTCCGCGCACATTTCCCCGAAAAGTGCCACCTGACGTCTAAGAAACCATTA
TTATCATGACATTAACCTATAAAAATAGGCGTATCACGAGGCCCTTTCGTCTTCAAGAATTAATTCTATA
TTCTAAAAACACAAATGATACTTCTAAAAAAAAATCATGAATGGCATCAACTCTGAATCAAATCTTTGCA
GATGCACCTACTTCTCATTTCCACTGTCACATCATTTTTCCAGATCTCGCTGCCTGTTATGTGGCCCACA
AACCAAGACACGTTTTATGGCCATTAAAGCTGGCTGATCGTCGCCAAACACCAAATACATAATGAATATG
TACACATTCGAGAAAGAAGCGATCAAAGAAGCGTCTTCGGGCGGAGTAGGAGAATGCGGAGGAGAAGGAG
AACGAGCTGATCTAGTATCTCTCCACAATCCAATGCCAACTGACCAACTGGCCATATTCGGAGCAATTTG
AAGCCAATTTCCATCGCCTGGCGATCGCTCCATTCTTGGCTATATGTTTTTCACCGTTACCCGGGGCCAT
TTTCAAAGACTCGTCGGCAAGATAAGATTGTGTCACTCGCTGTCTCTCTTCATTTGTCGAAGAATGCTGA
GGAATTTCGCGATGACGTCGGCGAGTATTTTGAAGAATGAGAATAATTTGTATTTATACGAAAATCAGTT
AGTGGAATTTTCTACAAAAACATGTTATCTATAGATAATTTTGTTGCAAAATATGTTGACTATGACAAAG
ATTGTATGTATATACCTTTAATGTATTCTCATTTTCTTATGTATTTATAATGGCAATGATGATACTGATG
ATATTTTAA
